Addgene plasmid #191031: pEY26
Purpose: cho-1(3.3-2.6k) fluorescent neural reporter driving nuclear CYOFP expression (refer to NeuroPAL paper for expression)
Depositing lab: Oliver Hobert & Eviatar Yemini. Depositing organization: Columbia University. Publication: NeuroPAL: A Multicolor Atlas for Whole-Brain Neuronal Identification in C. elegans. Yemini E, Lin A, Nejatbakhsh A, Varol E, Sun R, Mena GE, Samuel ADT, Paninski L, Venkatachalam V, Hobert O. Cell. 2021 Jan 7;184(1):272-288.e11. doi: 10.1016/j.cell.2020.12.012. Epub 2020 Dec 29. PubMed 33378642.
Backbone
  Vector backbone: pPD95.62
  Vector type: Worm Expression
Growth in bacteria
  Bacterial resistance: Ampicillin, 100 μg/mL
  Growth temperature: 37°C
  Growth strain: DH5alpha
  Copy number: Unknown
Gene/Insert
  Gene/Insert name: cho-1(3.3-2.6k)
  Species: C. elegans (nematode)
  Mutation: None
  Entrez Gene: cho-1 (a.k.a. CELE_C48D1.3)
  Cloning method: Gibson Cloning
Terms and licenses: Academic/Nonprofit Terms; Industry Terms: Not Available to Industry
How to cite: pEY26 was a gift from Oliver Hobert & Eviatar Yemini (Addgene plasmid # 191031 ; http://n2t.net/addgene:191031 ; RRID:Addgene_191031)
