[The description below was written by a language model from this plasmid's Addgene catalogue record and pLannotate feature annotations shown in this document.]
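Description:
pEY26 is a C. elegans expression plasmid built on the pPD95.62 worm reporter backbone and assembled by Gibson cloning. It is propagated in E. coli using a high-copy ColE1/pUC-type origin and selected with ampicillin through the bla (AmpR) gene and its promoter. The annotated sequence (about 5.6 kb) also carries typical pUC-derived remnants: a fragment of the multiple cloning site, the lac promoter/operator with CAP binding site, and short lacI, rop and bom fragments that have no role in the worm reporter function.

The payload is a transcriptional reporter in which a cis-regulatory fragment from the C. elegans cho-1 locus, designated cho-1(3.3-2.6k), drives a fluorescent protein. This promoter piece is not itself annotated in the feature table, but it presumably lies in the unannotated stretch between the MCS fragment and the reporter coding region. Downstream sits CyOFP1, a monomeric, rapidly maturing, long-Stokes-shift orange fluorescent protein derived from Entacmaea quadricolor, followed closely by his-11, the worm histone H2B. The arrangement is consistent with a fusion that ties the fluorophore to chromatin, giving the nuclear signal stated in the record. A short match to worm-optimised mEGFP just upstream of CyOFP1 is probably leftover backbone leader sequence, and the aex-5 fragment after the reporter may reflect genomic sequence carried along with the backbone's 3' region, although the record does not name a 3' UTR.

The plasmid was deposited as one of the reporters for NeuroPAL, a multicolour atlas in which combinations of neuron-specific reporters and distinguishable fluorophores allow individual neurons to be identified in whole-brain imaging. The exact neurons labelled by this cho-1 fragment are not listed in the record, which defers to the publication.
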