Features (pLannotate 1.2.2; 14 found; start..end, strand, type, name):
    152..169     -  misc_feature   MCS (fragment): pUC18/19 multiple cloning site
   1076..1127    +  CDS            mEGFP (fragment): monomeric enhanced GFP, optimized with synthetic introns for expression in C. elegans
   1134..1934    +  CDS            CyOFP1: CyOFP1 is a basic (constitutively fluorescent) long stokes shift fluorescent protein published in 2016, derived from Entacmaea quadricolor. It is reported to be a very rapidly-maturing monomer with moderate acid sensitivity.
   1959..2321    +  CDS            his-11: H2B1_CAEEL - Experimental evidence at protein level: Swiss-Prot protein existence level 1. Core component of nucleosome. Nucleosomes wrap and compact DNA into chromatin, limiting DNA accessibility to the cellular machineries which require DNA as a template. Histones thereby play a central role in transcription regulation, DNA repair, DNA replication and chromosomal stability. DNA accessibility is regulated via a complex set of post-translational modifications of histones, also called histone code, and nucleosome remodeling. From Caenorhabditis elegans.
   2931..3083    +  CDS            aex-5 (fragment): AEX5_CAEEL - Also known as kpc-3 From Caenorhabditis elegans.
   3211..3246    +  CDS            rop (fragment): Rop protein, which maintains plasmids at low copy number; rop
   3348..3447    +  misc_feature   bom (fragment): basis of mobility region from pBR322
   3545..3649    +  promoter       AmpR promoter: bla
   3650..4510    +  CDS            AmpR: β-lactamase; bla; confers resistance to ampicillin, carbenicillin, and related antibiotics
   4681..5269    +  rep_origin     ori: high-copy-number ColE1/pMB1/pBR322/pUC origin of replication
   5452..5544    +  CDS            lacI (fragment): lac repressor; lacI; The lac repressor binds to the lac operator to inhibit transcription in E. coli. This inhibition can be relieved by adding lactose or isopropyl-β-D-thiogalactopyranoside (IPTG).
   5557..5578    +  protein_bind   CAP binding site: CAP binding activates transcription in the presence of cAMP. E. coli catabolite activator protein
   5593..5623    +  promoter       lac promoter: promoter for the E. coli lac operon
   5631..5647    +  protein_bind   lac operator: The lac repressor binds to the lac operator to inhibit transcription in E. coli. This inhibition can be relieved by adding lactose or isopropyl-β-D-thiogalactopyranoside (IPTG). lac repressor encoded by lacI
>Addgene plasmid #191031 | pEY26 | addgene full sequence | sequence record 376108 | Addgene NGS Result
TCACACAGGAAACAGCTATGACCATGATTACGCCAAGCTGTAAGTTTAAACATGATCTTACTAACTAACT
ATTCTCATTTAAATTTTCAGAGCTTAAAAATGGCTGAAATCACTCACAACGATGGATACGCTAACAACTT
GGAAATGAAATAAGCTTGCATGCCTGCAGTTTCATCTCTCGCGGCCACGTAGGATACTAGAAAGAAGAGT
GCCCTCTAGAAAACTCGGCCACGGGTGCGCGGAATTTCAAATTTCCTCTGGGTTTTTGAAGATTCCGAGC
AACTTTCGTTTTAGTCTAGGTCCGAGAAAATTCGCGGCCGCCAATTTTTTACGGCCATGTAGGAAAAAAT
TCATTTTAGGAGCATTGAATGATATTGTAGGTCCTACCGAATTTCTAAAGCGATTACCGTACCCGTTTAA
AGGCGCATGCCACTTTTCACCACCCTTCACGACCTATAAATTTATTTTCGATAGTTGCAAAAAAAGCGAA
GAAAACAAGAAACGCTTGACAAAACATTTCCGCAGTTGCAAATCCTTTCTTAAAACTTGTTTGATTGGCT
CAATCCGTTGCTCTTTTGCTCATCCTCCTCTCTTTCCCATACACACACATCGAAATATGAATCTTCTCTT
AAAAAGAAGGTTGTCCAATTAGTTTCCCCTATTCATTTTTCCATGTTTTCTTATAACAACTTTTTCTTTT
GAATACTCCTCCAGAAATGATAAATCTTTGTGAGATGCCAATTAAAATTTATTTTTGAATTTTATTTGTT
GAAGGATTTTATTTGTTGAATGACCTAAATAGAGGCTCCGCCCATATCTTGGCTTTCTGCAATTTGCATA
AAAGGTTTTCCAGTTTTCGTAGGTATTTTTTGAAGGTCTTCCACGTAGGCGTTCCCGGGATTGGCCAAAG
GACCCAAAGGTATGTTTCGAATGATACTAACATAACATAGAACATTTTCAGGAGGACCCTTGCTTGGAGG
GTACCGAGCTCAGAAAAAATGACCGCTCCAAAGAAGAAGCGCAAGGTTCCAGTCGAGAAGATGACTGCCC
CAAAAAAGAAACGTAAGGTCCCGCGGGTAAGTTTAAACAGTTCGGTACTAACTAACCATACATATTTAAA
TTTTCAGCGCGCTGTGTCAAAAGGAGAAGAGCTTATTAAGGAGAATATGCGTTCCAAGCTCTACCTCGAG
GGATCCGTCAACGGACACCAATTCAAGTGCACCCACGAGGGAGAGGGAAAGCCATACGAGGGAAAGCAAA
CCAACCGTATCAAGGTCGTCGAGGGAGGACCACTCCCATTCGCCTTCGACATCCTCGCCACCCACTTCAT
GTACGGATCCAAGGTAAGTTTAAACATATATATACTAACTAACCCTGATTATTTAAATTTTCAGGTCTTC
ATCAAGTACCCAGCCGACCTCCCAGACTACTTCAAGCAATCCTTCCCAGAGGGATTCACCTGGGAGCGTG
TCATGGTCTTCGAGGACGGAGGAGTCCTCACCGCCACCCAAGACACCTCCCTCCAAGACGGAGAGCTCAT
CTACAACGTCAAGGTCCGTGGAGTCAACTTCCCAGCCAACGGACCAGTCATGCAAAAGAAGACCCTCGGA
TGGGAGCCATCCACCGAGACCATGTACCCAGCCGACGGAGGACTCGAGGGACGTTGCGACAAGGTAAGTT
TAAACATGATTTTACTAACTAACTAATCTGATTTAAATTTTCAGGCCCTCAAGCTCGTCGGAGGAGGACA
CCTCCACGTCAACTTCAAGACCACCTACAAGTCCAAGAAGCCAGTCAAGATGCCAGGAGTCCACTACGTC
GACCGTCGTCTCGAGCGTATCAAGGAGGCCGACAACGAGACCTACGTCGAGCAATACGAGCACGCCGTCG
CCCGTTACTCCAACCTCGGAGGAGGAATGGACGAGCTCTACAAGCCTAGGATACCGGTGGGTGAAGACCC
ACCAAAGCCATCTGCCAAGGGAGCCAAGAAGGCCGCCAAGACCGTTACGAAGCCAAAGGACGGAAAGAAG
AGACGTCATGCCCGTAAGGAATCATACTCCGTCTACATCTACCGTGTCCTCAAGCAAGTTCATCCAGACA
CTGGAGTTTCCTCCAAAGCCATGTCTATCATGAACTCTTTTGTCAACGATGTCTTCGAGCGTATTGCTGC
TGAAGCATCCCGTCTTGCTCACTACAACAAGCGTTCCACAATCTCATCCCGCGAAATTCAGACCGCTGTC
CGTCTGATCCTTCCAGGAGAGCTTGCCAAGCACGCCGTGTCTGAGGGAACCAAGGCCGTTACCAAGTACA
CTTCCAGCAAGTAGGAATTCCAACTGAGCGCCGGTCGCTACCATTACCAACTTGTCTGGTGTCAAAAATA
ATAGGGGCCGCTGTCATCAGAGTAAGTTTAAACTGAGTTCTACTAACTAACGAGTAATATTTAAATTTTC
AGCATCTCGCGCCCGTGCCTCTGACTTCTAAGTCCAATTACTCTTCAACATCCCTACATGCTCTTTCTCC
CTGTGCTCCCACCCCCTATTTTTGTTATTATCAAAAAACTTCTCTTAATTTCTTTGTTTTTTAGCTTCTT
TTAAGTCACCTCTAACAATGAAATTGTGTAGATTCAAAAATAGAATTAATTCGTAATAAAAAGTCGAAAA
AAATTGTGCTCCCTCCCCCCATTAATAATAATTCTATCCCAAAATCTACACAATGTTCTGTGTACACTTC
TTATGTTTTTTACTTCTGATAAATTTTTTTGAAACATCATAGAAAAAACCGCACACAAAATACCTTATCA
TATGTTACGTTTCAGTTTATGACCGCAATTTTTATTTCTTCGCACGTCTGGGCCTCTCATGACGTCAAAT
CATGCTCATCGTGAAAAAGTTTTGGAGTATTTTTGGAATTTTTCAATCAAGTGAAAGTTTATGAAATTAA
TTTTCCTGCTTTTGCTTTTTGGGGTTTCCCCTATTGTTTGTCAAGATTTCGAGGACGGCGTTTTTCTTGC
TAAAATCACAAGTATTGATGAGCACGATGCAAGAAAGATCGGAAGAAGGTTTGGGTTTGAGGCTCAGTGG
AAGGTGAGTAGAAGTTGATAATTTGAAAGTGGAGTAGTGTCTATGGGGTTTTTGCCTTAAATGACAGAAT
ACATTCCCAATATACCAAACATAACTGTTTCCTACTAGTCGGCCGTACGGGCCCTTTCGTCTCGCGCGTT
TCGGTGATGACGGTGAAAACCTCTGACACATGCAGCTCCCGGAGACGGTCACAGCTTGTCTGTAAGCGGA
TGCCGGGAGCAGACAAGCCCGTCAGGGCGCGTCAGCGGGTGTTGGCGGGTGTCGGGGCTGGCTTAACTAT
GCGGCATCAGAGCAGATTGTACTGAGAGTGCACCATATGCGGTGTGAAATACCGCACAGATGCGTAAGGA
GAAAATACCGCATCAGGCGGCCTTAAGGGCCTCGTGATACGCCTATTTTTATAGGTTAATGTCATGATAA
TAATGGTTTCTTAGACGTCAGGTGGCACTTTTCGGGGAAATGTGCGCGGAACCCCTATTTGTTTATTTTT
CTAAATACATTCAAATATGTATCCGCTCATGAGACAATAACCCTGATAAATGCTTCAATAATATTGAAAA
AGGAAGAGTATGAGTATTCAACATTTCCGTGTCGCCCTTATTCCCTTTTTTGCGGCATTTTGCCTTCCTG
TTTTTGCTCACCCAGAAACGCTGGTGAAAGTAAAAGATGCTGAAGATCAGTTGGGTGCACGAGTGGGTTA
CATCGAACTGGATCTCAACAGCGGTAAGATCCTTGAGAGTTTTCGCCCCGAAGAACGTTTTCCAATGATG
AGCACTTTTAAAGTTCTGCTATGTGGCGCGGTATTATCCCGTATTGACGCCGGGCAAGAGCAACTCGGTC
GCCGCATACACTATTCTCAGAATGACTTGGTTGAGTACTCACCAGTCACAGAAAAGCATCTTACGGATGG
CATGACAGTAAGAGAATTATGCAGTGCTGCCATAACCATGAGTGATAACACTGCGGCCAACTTACTTCTG
ACAACGATCGGAGGACCGAAGGAGCTAACCGCTTTTTTGCACAACATGGGGGATCATGTAACTCGCCTTG
ATCGTTGGGAACCGGAGCTGAATGAAGCCATACCAAACGACGAGCGTGACACCACGATGCCTGTAGCAAT
GGCAACAACGTTGCGCAAACTATTAACTGGCGAACTACTTACTCTAGCTTCCCGGCAACAATTAATAGAC
TGGATGGAGGCGGATAAAGTTGCAGGACCACTTCTGCGCTCGGCCCTTCCGGCTGGCTGGTTTATTGCTG
ATAAATCTGGAGCCGGTGAGCGTGGGTCTCGCGGTATCATTGCAGCACTGGGGCCAGATGGTAAGCCCTC
CCGTATCGTAGTTATCTACACGACGGGGAGTCAGGCAACTATGGATGAACGAAATAGACAGATCGCTGAG
ATAGGTGCCTCACTGATTAAGCATTGGTAACTGTCAGACCAAGTTTACTCATATATACTTTAGATTGATT
TAAAACTTCATTTTTAATTTAAAAGGATCTAGGTGAAGATCCTTTTTGATAATCTCATGACCAAAATCCC
TTAACGTGAGTTTTCGTTCCACTGAGCGTCAGACCCCGTAGAAAAGATCAAAGGATCTTCTTGAGATCCT
TTTTTTCTGCGCGTAATCTGCTGCTTGCAAACAAAAAAACCACCGCTACCAGCGGTGGTTTGTTTGCCGG
ATCAAGAGCTACCAACTCTTTTTCCGAAGGTAACTGGCTTCAGCAGAGCGCAGATACCAAATACTGTTCT
TCTAGTGTAGCCGTAGTTAGGCCACCACTTCAAGAACTCTGTAGCACCGCCTACATACCTCGCTCTGCTA
ATCCTGTTACCAGTGGCTGCTGCCAGTGGCGATAAGTCGTGTCTTACCGGGTTGGACTCAAGACGATAGT
TACCGGATAAGGCGCAGCGGTCGGGCTGAACGGGGGGTTCGTGCACACAGCCCAGCTTGGAGCGAACGAC
CTACACCGAACTGAGATACCTACAGCGTGAGCTATGAGAAAGCGCCACGCTTCCCGAAGGGAGAAAGGCG
GACAGGTATCCGGTAAGCGGCAGGGTCGGAACAGGAGAGCGCACGAGGGAGCTTCCAGGGGGAAACGCCT
GGTATCTTTATAGTCCTGTCGGGTTTCGCCACCTCTGACTTGAGCGTCGATTTTTGTGATGCTCGTCAGG
GGGGCGGAGCCTATGGAAAAACGCCAGCAACGCGGCCTTTTTACGGTTCCTGGCCTTTTGCTGGCCTTTT
GCTCACATGTTCTTTCCTGCGTTATCCCCTGATTCTGTGGATAACCGTATTACCGCCTTTGAGTGAGCTG
ATACCGCTCGCCGCAGCCGAACGACCGAGCGCAGCGAGTCAGTGAGCGAGGAAGCGGAAGAGCGCCCAAT
ACGCAAACCGCCTCTCCCCGCGCGTTGGCCGATTCATTAATGCAGCTGGCACGACAGGTTTCCCGACTGG
AAAGCGGGCAGTGAGCGCAACGCAATTAATGTGAGTTAGCTCACTCATTAGGCACCCCAGGCTTTACACT
TTATGCTTCCGGCTCGTATGTTGTGTGGAATTGTGAGCGGATAACAATT
